Addgene plasmid #231867: pDest17_Gcn4 9acidA
Purpose: Bacterial expression of N-terminally 6His tagged Gcn4 9acidA
Depositing lab: Aseem Ansari & Tanja Mittag. Depositing organization: St. Jude Children's Research Hospital. Publication: Reconciling competing models on the roles of condensates and soluble complexes in transcription factor function. Bremer A, Lang WH, Kempen RP, Sweta K, Taylor AB, Borgia MB, Ansari AZ, Mittag T. bioRxiv [Preprint]. 2024 Nov 22:2024.11.21.624739. doi: 10.1101/2024.11.21.624739. PubMed 39605529.
Backbone
  Vector backbone: pDest17
  Backbone manufacturer: Invtirogen
  Vector type: Bacterial Expression
Growth in bacteria
  Bacterial resistance: Ampicillin, 100 μg/mL
  Growth temperature: 37°C
  Growth strain: DH5alpha
  Copy number: Low Copy
Gene/Insert
  Gene/Insert name: Gcn4 9acidA
  Species: S. cerevisiae (budding yeast)
  Mutation: E109A, E111A, E114A, D115A, E119A, D125A, D127A, D133A, D134A
  Promoter: T7
  Tag / fusion protein: 6xHis, TEV cleavage site (N terminal on backbone)
  Cloning method: Gateway Cloning
Terms and licenses: Academic/Nonprofit Terms; Industry Terms: Not Available to Industry
Depositor comments: The depositing lab recommends using BL21_pLysS strain for protein expression and purification. Please visit https://doi.org/10.1101/2024.11.21.624739 for bioRxiv preprint.
How to cite: pDest17_Gcn4 9acidA was a gift from Aseem Ansari & Tanja Mittag (Addgene plasmid # 231867 ; http://n2t.net/addgene:231867 ; RRID:Addgene_231867)
