[The description below was written by a language model from this plasmid's Addgene catalogue record and pLannotate feature annotations shown in this document.]
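Description:
pDest17_Gcn4 9acidA is a bacterial expression plasmid built on the pDEST17 Gateway destination backbone, made for producing a mutant form of the budding yeast transcription factor Gcn4 in E. coli. The plasmid (about 5.1 kb) carries a pBR322-type ColE1 origin together with the bom mobility region and the rop gene, which keeps copy number low, consistent with the catalogue's low-copy designation. Selection is by ampicillin through the β-lactamase gene. The annotated tetracycline-resistance fragments and tet promoter are remnants of the pBR322-derived backbone rather than a functional marker.

Expression is driven by the T7 promoter with the phage gene 10 ribosome binding site and ends at the T7 terminator, so the host must supply T7 RNA polymerase; the depositors recommend a BL21 pLysS strain for expression and purification. The reading frame begins with an N-terminal polyhistidine tag (recorded as 6xHis) and runs through attB1, the recombination scar left by Gateway cloning. It then enters the Gcn4 sequence, which is closed off by attB2. A TEV protease cleavage site is listed between tag and protein, allowing tag removal after affinity purification, though it is not separately annotated in the feature table. That table marks the GCN4 coding region as a fragment of roughly 350 nt, suggesting that only part of the protein may be encoded, although the catalogue does not say this.

The insert carries nine alanine substitutions at acidic residues (E109A, E111A, E114A, D115A, E119A, D125A, D127A, D133A, D134A). The associated study concerns the roles of condensates and soluble complexes in transcription factor function, so the purified protein presumably serves as a variant for such in vitro work.
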