Features (pLannotate 1.2.2; 17 found; start..end, strand, type, name):
     21..39      +  promoter       T7 promoter: promoter for bacteriophage T7 RNA polymerase
     71..93      +  RBS            RBS: efficient ribosome binding site from bacteriophage T7 gene 10 (Olins and Rangwala, 1989)
    111..131     +  CDS            8xHis (fragment): 8xHis affinity tag
    140..164     +  protein_bind   attB1: mutant version of attB; recombination site for the Gateway® BP reaction BP Clonase™
    179..526     +  CDS            GCN4 (fragment): GCN4_YEAST - Also known as AAS101 From Saccharomyces cerevisiae (strain ATCC 204508 / S288c) (Baker's yeast).
    531..555     -  protein_bind   attB2: mutant version of attB; recombination site for the Gateway® BP reaction BP Clonase™
    565..614     +  CDS            SET1 (fragment): solubility-enhancement tag derived from T7 phage gene 10B
    622..669     +  terminator     T7 terminator: transcription terminator for bacteriophage T7 RNA polymerase
    695..987     -  CDS            TcR (fragment): tetracycline efflux protein; tet; confers resistance to tetracycline
   1035..1063    -  promoter       tet promoter: E. coli promoter for tetracycline efflux protein gene
   1176..1280    +  promoter       AmpR promoter: bla
   1281..2141    +  CDS            AmpR: β-lactamase; bla; confers resistance to ampicillin, carbenicillin, and related antibiotics
   2312..2900    +  rep_origin     ori: high-copy-number ColE1/pMB1/pBR322/pUC origin of replication
   3086..3225    -  misc_feature   bom: basis of mobility region from pBR322
   3327..3518    -  CDS            rop: Rop protein, which maintains plasmids at low copy number; rop
   3535..3915    +  CDS            YPB1_ECOLX: Protein predicted: Swiss-Prot protein existence level 4. From Escherichia coli.
   4157..5061    -  CDS            TcR (fragment): tetracycline efflux protein; tet; confers resistance to tetracycline
>Addgene plasmid #231867 | pDest17_Gcn4 9acidA | addgene full sequence | sequence record 465529 | Addgene NGS Result
AGATCTCGATCCCGCGAAATTAATACGACTCACTATAGGGAGACCACAACGGTTTCCCTCTAGAAATAAT
TTTGTTTAACTTTAAGAAGGAGATATACATATGTCGTACTACCATCACCATCACCATCACCTCGAATCAA
CAAGTTTGTACAAAAAAGCAGGCTTCGAGAACCTGTATTTTCAGGGTAGCAGCACCGATAGCACCCCGAT
GTTTGCATATGCCAATCTGGCAGCAAATAGCAAAGCATGGACCAGCCTGTTTGCAAATGCAATTCCGGTT
ACCACCGCAGCAGTTAGCCTGGCAGATAAAGCAATTGAAAGCGGTAGCGGTTCAGGTAGCGGTAGTCCGG
AAAGCAGCGATCCGGCAGCACTGAAACGTGCCCGTAATACCGAAGCAGCACGTCGTAGCCGTGCACGTAA
ACTGCAGCGTATGAAACAGCTGGAAGATAAAGTTGAAGAACTGCTGTGCAAAAACTACCACCTGGAAAAT
GAAGTTGCCCGTCTGAAAAAACTGGTTGGTGAACGTTAAGACCCAGCTTTCTTGTACAAAGTGGTTGATT
CGAGGCTGCTAACAAAGCCCGAAAGGAAGCTGAGTTGGCTGCTGCCACCGCTGAGCAATAACTAGCATAA
CCCCTTGGGGCCTCTAAACGGGTCTTGAGGGGTTTTTTGCTGAAAGGAGGAACTATATCCGGATATCCAC
AGGACGGGTGTGGTCGCCATGATCGCGTAGTCGATAGTGGCTCCAAGTAGCGAAGCGAGCAGGACTGGGC
GGCGGCCAAAGCGGTCGGACAGTGCTCCGAGAACGGGTGCGCATAGAAATTGCATCAACGCATATAGCGC
TAGCAGCACGCCATAGTGACTGGCGATGCTGTCGGAATGGACGATATCCCGCAAGAGGCCCGGCAGTACC
GGCATAACCAAGCCTATGCCTACAGCATCCAGGGTGACGGTGCCGAGGATGACGATGAGCGCATTGTTAG
ATTTCATACACGGTGCCTGACTGCGTTAGCAATTTAACTGTGATAAACTACCGCATTAAAGCTTATCGAT
GATAAGCTGTCAAACATGAGAATTCTTGAAGACGAAAGGGCCTCGTGATACGCCTATTTTTATAGGTTAA
TGTCATGATAATAATGGTTTCTTAGACGTCAGGTGGCACTTTTCGGGGAAATGTGCGCGGAACCCCTATT
TGTTTATTTTTCTAAATACATTCAAATATGTATCCGCTCATGAGACAATAACCCTGATAAATGCTTCAAT
AATATTGAAAAAGGAAGAGTATGAGTATTCAACATTTCCGTGTCGCCCTTATTCCCTTTTTTGCGGCATT
TTGCCTTCCTGTTTTTGCTCACCCAGAAACGCTGGTGAAAGTAAAAGATGCTGAAGATCAGTTGGGTGCA
CGAGTGGGTTACATCGAACTGGATCTCAACAGCGGTAAGATCCTTGAGAGTTTTCGCCCCGAAGAACGTT
TTCCAATGATGAGCACTTTTAAAGTTCTGCTATGTGGCGCGGTATTATCCCGTGTTGACGCCGGGCAAGA
GCAACTCGGTCGCCGCATACACTATTCTCAGAATGACTTGGTTGAGTACTCACCAGTCACAGAAAAGCAT
CTTACGGATGGCATGACAGTAAGAGAATTATGCAGTGCTGCCATAACCATGAGTGATAACACTGCGGCCA
ACTTACTTCTGACAACGATCGGAGGACCGAAGGAGCTAACCGCTTTTTTGCACAACATGGGGGATCATGT
AACTCGCCTTGATCGTTGGGAACCGGAGCTGAATGAAGCCATACCAAACGACGAGCGTGACACCACGATG
CCTGCAGCAATGGCAACAACGTTGCGCAAACTATTAACTGGCGAACTACTTACTCTAGCTTCCCGGCAAC
AATTAATAGACTGGATGGAGGCGGATAAAGTTGCAGGACCACTTCTGCGCTCGGCCCTTCCGGCTGGCTG
GTTTATTGCTGATAAATCTGGAGCCGGTGAGCGTGGGTCTCGCGGTATCATTGCAGCACTGGGGCCAGAT
GGTAAGCCCTCCCGTATCGTAGTTATCTACACGACGGGGAGTCAGGCAACTATGGATGAACGAAATAGAC
AGATCGCTGAGATAGGTGCCTCACTGATTAAGCATTGGTAACTGTCAGACCAAGTTTACTCATATATACT
TTAGATTGATTTAAAACTTCATTTTTAATTTAAAAGGATCTAGGTGAAGATCCTTTTTGATAATCTCATG
ACCAAAATCCCTTAACGTGAGTTTTCGTTCCACTGAGCGTCAGACCCCGTAGAAAAGATCAAAGGATCTT
CTTGAGATCCTTTTTTTCTGCGCGTAATCTGCTGCTTGCAAACAAAAAAACCACCGCTACCAGCGGTGGT
TTGTTTGCCGGATCAAGAGCTACCAACTCTTTTTCCGAAGGTAACTGGCTTCAGCAGAGCGCAGATACCA
AATACTGTCCTTCTAGTGTAGCCGTAGTTAGGCCACCACTTCAAGAACTCTGTAGCACCGCCTACATACC
TCGCTCTGCTAATCCTGTTACCAGTGGCTGCTGCCAGTGGCGATAAGTCGTGTCTTACCGGGTTGGACTC
AAGACGATAGTTACCGGATAAGGCGCAGCGGTCGGGCTGAACGGGGGGTTCGTGCACACAGCCCAGCTTG
GAGCGAACGACCTACACCGAACTGAGATACCTACAGCGTGAGCTATGAGAAAGCGCCACGCTTCCCGAAG
GGAGAAAGGCGGACAGGTATCCGGTAAGCGGCAGGGTCGGAACAGGAGAGCGCACGAGGGAGCTTCCAGG
GGGAAACGCCTGGTATCTTTATAGTCCTGTCGGGTTTCGCCACCTCTGACTTGAGCGTCGATTTTTGTGA
TGCTCGTCAGGGGGGCGGAGCCTATGGAAAAACGCCAGCAACGCGGCCTTTTTACGGTTCCTGGCCTTTT
GCTGGCCTTTTGCTCACATGTTCTTTCCTGCGTTATCCCCTGATTCTGTGGATAACCGTATTACCGCCTT
TGAGTGAGCTGATACCGCTCGCCGCAGCCGAACGACCGAGCGCAGCGAGTCAGTGAGCGAGGAAGCGGAA
GAGCGCCTGATGCGGTATTTTCTCCTTACGCATCTGTGCGGTATTTCACACCGCAATGGTGCACTCTCAG
TACAATCTGCTCTGATGCCGCATAGTTAAGCCAGTATACACTCCGCTATCGCTACGTGACTGGGTCATGG
CTGCGCCCCGACACCCGCCAACACCCGCTGACGCGCCCTGACGGGCTTGTCTGCTCCCGGCATCCGCTTA
CAGACAAGCTGTGACCGTCTCCGGGAGCTGCATGTGTCAGAGGTTTTCACCGTCATCACCGAAACGCGCG
AGGCAGCTGCGGTAAAGCTCATCAGCGTGGTCGTGAAGCGATTCACAGATGTCTGCCTGTTCATCCGCGT
CCAGCTCGTTGAGTTTCTCCAGAAGCGTTAATGTCTGGCTTCTGATAAAGCGGGCCATGTTAAGGGCGGT
TTTTTCCTGTTTGGTCACTGATGCCTCCGTGTAAGGGGGATTTCTGTTCATGGGGGTAATGATACCGATG
AAACGAGAGAGGATGCTCACGATACGGGTTACTGATGATGAACATGCCCGGTTACTGGAACGTTGTGAGG
GTAAACAACTGGCGGTATGGATGCGGCGGGACCAGAGAAAAATCACTCAGGGTCAATGCCAGCGCTTCGT
TAATACAGATGTAGGTGTTCCACAGGGTAGCCAGCAGCATCCTGCGATGCAGATCCGGAACATAATGGTG
CAGGGCGCTGACTTCCGCGTTTCCAGACTTTACGAAACACGGAAACCGAAGACCATTCATGTTGTTGCTC
AGGTCGCAGACGTTTTGCAGCAGCAGTCGCTTCACGTTCGCTCGCGTATCGGTGATTCATTCTGCTAACC
AGTAAGGCAACCCCGCCAGCCTAGCCGGGTCCTCAACGACAGGAGCACGATCATGCGCACCCGTGGCCAG
GACCCAACGCTGCCCGAGATGCGCCGCGTGCGGCTGCTGGAGATGGCGGACGCGATGGATATGTTCTGCC
AAGGGTTGGTTTGCGCATTCACAGTTCTCCGCAAGAATTGATTGGCTCCAATTCTTGGAGTGGTGAATCC
GTTAGCGAGGTGCCGCCGGCTTCCATTCAGGTCGAGGTGGCCCGGCTCCATGCACCGCGACGCAACGCGG
GGAGGCAGACAAGGTATAGGGCGGCGCCTACAATCCATGCCAACCCGTTCCATGTGCTCGCCGAGGCGGC
ATAAATCGCCGTGACGATCAGCGGTCCAATGATCGAAGTTAGGCTGGTAAGAGCCGCGAGCGATCCTTGA
AGCTGTCCCTGATGGTCGTCATCTACCTGCCTGGACAGCATGGCCTGCAACGCGGGCATCCCGATGCCGC
CGGAAGCGAGAAGAATCATAATGGGGAAGGCCATCCAGCCTCGCGTCGCGAACGCCAGCAAGACGTAGCC
CAGCGCGTCGGCCGCCATGCCGGCGATAATGGCCTGCTTCTCGCCGAAACGTTTGGTGGCGGGACCAGTG
ACGAAGGCTTGAGCGAGGGCGTGCAAGATTCCGAATACCGCAAGCGACAGGCCGATCATCGTCGCGCTCC
AGCGAAAGCGGTCCTCGCCGAAAATGACCCAGAGCGCTGCCGGCACCTGTCCTACGAGTTGCATGATAAA
GAAGACAGTCATAAGTGCGGCGACGATAGTCATGCCCCGCGCCCACCGGAAGGAGCTGACTGGGTTGAAG
GCTCTCAAGGGCATCGGTCGATCGACGCTCTCCCTTATGCGACTCCTGCATTAGGAAGCAGCCCAGTAGT
AGGTTGAGGCCGTTGAGCACCGCCGCCGCAAGGAATGGTGCATGCAAGGAGATGGCGCCCAACAGTCCCC
CGGCCACGGGGCCTGCCACCATACCCACGCCGAAACAAGCGCTCATGAGCCCGAAGTGGCGAGCCCGATC
TTCCCCATCGGTGATGTCGGCGATATAGGCGCCAGCAACCGCACCTGTGGCGCCGGTGATGCCGGCCACG
ATGCGTCCGGCGTAGAGGATCG
