>Addgene plasmid #231867 | pDest17_Gcn4 9acidA | depositor partial sequence | sequence record 455698 | Orf Sequence
GGTAGCAGCACCGATAGCACCCCGATGTTTGCATATGCCAATCTGGCAGCAAATAGCAAAGCATGGACCA
GCCTGTTTGCAAATGCAATTCCGGTTACCACCGCAGCAGTTAGCCTGGCAGATAAAGCAATTGAAAGCGG
TAGCGGTTCAGGTAGCGGTAGTCCGGAAAGCAGCGATCCGGCAGCACTGAAACGTGCCCGTAATACCGAA
GCAGCACGTCGTAGCCGTGCACGTAAACTGCAGCGTATGAAACAGCTGGAAGATAAAGTTGAAGAACTGC
TGTGCAAAAACTACCACCTGGAAAATGAAGTTGCCCGTCTGAAAAAACTGGTTGGTGAACGT
